>Addgene plasmid #161112 | pDONR221-SLC16A10_STOP | addgene full sequence | sequence record 420915 | Addgene NGS Result
CTTTCCTGCGTTATCCCCTGATTCTGTGGATAACCGTATTACCGCCTTTGAGTGAGCTGATACCGCTCGC
CGCAGCCGAACGACCGAGCGCAGCGAGTCAGTGAGCGAGGAAGCGGAAGAGCGCCCAATACGCAAACCGC
CTCTCCCCGCGCGTTGGCCGATTCATTAATGCAGCTGGCACGACAGGTTTCCCGACTGGAAAGCGGGCAG
TGAGCGCAACGCAATTAATACGCGTACCGCTAGCCAGGAAGAGTTTGTAGAAACGCAAAAAGGCCATCCG
TCAGGATGGCCTTCTGCTTAGTTTGATGCCTGGCAGTTTATGGCGGGCGTCCTGCCCGCCACCCTCCGGG
CCGTTGCTTCACAACGTTCAAATCCGCTCCCGGCGGATTTGTCCTACTCAGGAGAGCGTTCACCGACAAA
CAACAGATAAAACGAAAGGCCCAGTCTTCCGACTGAGCCTTTCGTTTTATTTGATGCCTGGCAGTTCCCT
ACTCTCGCGTTAACGCTAGCATGGATGTTTTCCCAGTCACGACGTTGTAAAACGACGGCCAGTCTTAAGC
TCGGGCCCCAAATAATGATTTTATTTTGACTGATAGTGACCTGTTCGTTGCAACACATTGATGAGCAATG
CTTTTTTATAATGCCAACTTTGTACAAAAAAGCAGGCTCCACCATGGTGCTGTCCCAGGAGGAGCCAGAT
AGCGCCAGGGGCACCTCCGAGGCCCAGCCTCTGGGCCCTGCCCCAACAGGAGCAGCACCACCTCCAGGAC
CAGGACCTTCCGACTCTCCTGAGGCAGCCGTGGAGAAGGTGGAGGTGGAGCTGGCAGGACCAGCAACCGC
AGAGCCCCACGAGCCCCCTGAGCCACCCGAGGGCGGCTGGGGCTGGCTGGTCATGCTGGCCGCCATGTGG
TGCAACGGCTCCGTGTTCGGCATCCAGAATGCCTGTGGCGTGCTGTTTGTGAGCATGCTGGAGACCTTCG
GCTCCAAGGACGATGACAAGATGGTGTTTAAGACAGCCTGGGTGGGCAGCCTGTCCATGGGCATGATCTT
CTTTTGCTGTCCCATCGTGAGCGTGTTTACCGATCTGTTCGGCTGCAGGAAGACAGCAGTGGTGGGAGCA
GCAGTGGGCTTTGTGGGCCTGATGAGCTCCTCTTTCGTGAGCTCCATCGAGCCACTGTACCTGACATATG
GCATCATCTTTGCCTGCGGCTGTTCCTTCGCCTACCAGCCCTCTCTGGTCATCCTGGGCCACTACTTCAA
GAAGCGGCTGGGACTGGTGAACGGAATCGTGACCGCAGGCTCTAGCGTGTTCACAATCCTGCTGCCACTG
CTGCTGAGGGTGCTGATCGATTCCGTGGGCCTGTTTTACACCCTGCGGGTGCTGTGCATCTTTATGTTCG
TGCTGTTTCTGGCCGGCTTCACATATCGGCCCCTGGCCACCTCTACAAAGGACAAGGAGTCCGGCGGCTC
TGGCTCCTCTCTGTTTTCTAGAAAGAAGTTCAGCCCTCCAAAGAAGATCTTTAATTTCGCCATCTTCAAG
GTGACCGCATACGCCGTGTGGGCAGTGGGAATCCCTCTGGCCCTGTTTGGCTACTTCGTGCCATATGTGC
ACCTGATGAAGCACGTGAACGAGCGGTTCCAGGATGAGAAGAATAAGGAGGTGGTGCTGATGTGCATCGG
AGTGACATCTGGAGTGGGCCGGCTGCTGTTTGGCAGAATCGCCGACTACGTGCCTGGCGTGAAGAAGGTG
TATCTGCAGGTGCTGAGCTTCTTTTTCATCGGCCTGATGTCTATGATGATCCCACTGTGCAGCATCTTCG
GCGCCCTGATCGCCGTGTGCCTGATCATGGGCCTGTTTGATGGCTGTTTCATCTCCATCATGGCACCAAT
CGCCTTTGAGCTGGTGGGAGCACAGGACGTGAGCCAGGCCATCGGCTTTCTGCTGGGCTTCATGTCCATC
CCTATGACCGTGGGACCACCTATCGCAGGACTGCTGAGGGATAAGCTGGGCAGCTACGACGTGGCCTTTT
ATCTGGCAGGAGTGCCACCACTGATCGGAGGAGCCGTGCTGTGCTTCATCCCATGGATCCACTCCAAGAA
GCAGCGCGAGATCTCTAAGACCACAGGCAAGGAGAAGATGGAGAAGATGCTGGAGAACCAGAATAGCCTG
CTGAGCTCCTCTAGCGGCATGTTCAAGAAGGAGTCTGACAGCATCATCTAAGACCCAGCTTTCTTGTACA
AAGTTGGCATTATAAGAAAGCATTGCTTATCAATTTGTTGCAACGAACAGGTCACTATCAGTCAAAATAA
AATCATTATTTGCCATCCAGCTGATATCCCCTATAGTGAGTCGTATTACATGGTCATAGCTGTTTCCTGG
CAGCTCTGGCCCGTGTCTCAAAATCTCTGATGTTACATTGCACAAGATAAAAATATATCATCATGAACAA
TAAAACTGTCTGCTTACATAAACAGTAATACAAGGGGTGTTATGAGCCATATTCAACGGGAAACGTCGAG
GCCGCGATTAAATTCCAACATGGATGCTGATTTATATGGGTATAAATGGGCTCGCGATAATGTCGGGCAA
TCAGGTGCGACAATCTATCGCTTGTATGGGAAGCCCGATGCGCCAGAGTTGTTTCTGAAACATGGCAAAG
GTAGCGTTGCCAATGATGTTACAGATGAGATGGTCAGACTAAACTGGCTGACGGAATTTATGCCTCTTCC
GACCATCAAGCATTTTATCCGTACTCCTGATGATGCATGGTTACTCACCACTGCGATCCCCGGAAAAACA
GCATTCCAGGTATTAGAAGAATATCCTGATTCAGGTGAAAATATTGTTGATGCGCTGGCAGTGTTCCTGC
GCCGGTTGCATTCGATTCCTGTTTGTAATTGTCCTTTTAACAGCGATCGCGTATTTCGTCTCGCTCAGGC
GCAATCACGAATGAATAACGGTTTGGTTGATGCGAGTGATTTTGATGACGAGCGTAATGGCTGGCCTGTT
GAACAAGTCTGGAAAGAAATGCATAAACTTTTGCCATTCTCACCGGATTCAGTCGTCACTCATGGTGATT
TCTCACTTGATAACCTTATTTTTGACGAGGGGAAATTAATAGGTTGTATTGATGTTGGACGAGTCGGAAT
CGCAGACCGATACCAGGATCTTGCCATCCTATGGAACTGCCTCGGTGAGTTTTCTCCTTCATTACAGAAA
CGGCTTTTTCAAAAATATGGTATTGATAATCCTGATATGAATAAATTGCAGTTTCATTTGATGCTCGATG
AGTTTTTCTAATCAGAATTGGTTAATTGGTTGTAACACTGGCAGAGCATTACGCTGACTTGACGGGACGG
CGCAAGCTCATGACCAAAATCCCTTAACGTGAGTTACGCGTCGTTCCACTGAGCGTCAGACCCCGTAGAA
AAGATCAAAGGATCTTCTTGAGATCCTTTTTTTCTGCGCGTAATCTGCTGCTTGCAAACAAAAAAACCAC
CGCTACCAGCGGTGGTTTGTTTGCCGGATCAAGAGCTACCAACTCTTTTTCCGAAGGTAACTGGCTTCAG
CAGAGCGCAGATACCAAATACTGTTCTTCTAGTGTAGCCGTAGTTAGGCCACCACTTCAAGAACTCTGTA
GCACCGCCTACATACCTCGCTCTGCTAATCCTGTTACCAGTGGCTGCTGCCAGTGGCGATAAGTCGTGTC
TTACCGGGTTGGACTCAAGACGATAGTTACCGGATAAGGCGCAGCGGTCGGGCTGAACGGGGGGTTCGTG
CACACAGCCCAGCTTGGAGCGAACGACCTACACCGAACTGAGATACCTACAGCGTGAGCTATGAGAAAGC
GCCACGCTTCCCGAAGGGAGAAAGGCGGACAGGTATCCGGTAAGCGGCAGGGTCGGAACAGGAGAGCGCA
CGAGGGAGCTTCCAGGGGGAAACGCCTGGTATCTTTATAGTCCTGTCGGGTTTCGCCACCTCTGACTTGA
GCGTCGATTTTTGTGATGCTCGTCAGGGGGGCGGAGCCTATGGAAAAACGCCAGCAACGCGGCCTTTTTA
CGGTTCCTGGCCTTTTGCTGGCCTTTTGCTCACATGTT
Features (pLannotate 1.2.2; 10 found; start..end, strand, type, name):
    121..213     +  CDS            lacI (fragment): lac repressor; lacI; The lac repressor binds to the lac operator to inhibit transcription in E. coli. This inhibition can be relieved by adding lactose or isopropyl-β-D-thiogalactopyranoside (IPTG).
    268..295     -  terminator     rrnB T2 terminator: transcription terminator T2 from the E. coli rrnB gene
    427..470     +  terminator     rrnB T1 terminator: Escherichia coli rrnB; transcription terminator T1 from the E. coli rrnB gene
    517..553     -  CDS            lacZα (fragment): LacZα fragment of β-galactosidase; lacZ fragment
    569..668     +  protein_bind   attL1: mutant version of attL; recombination site for the Gateway® LR reaction LR Clonase™
    674..2218    +  CDS            SLC16A10: MOT10_HUMAN - Also known as MCT10, TAT1. Experimental evidence at protein level: Swiss-Prot protein existence level 1. Sodium-independent transporter that mediates the uptake of aromatic acids. Can function as a net efflux pathway for aromatic amino acids in the basosolateral epithelial cells (By similarity). From Homo sapiens (Human).
   2223..2322    -  protein_bind   attL2: mutant version of attL; recombination site for the Gateway® LR reaction LR Clonase™
   2340..2358    -  promoter       T7 promoter: promoter for bacteriophage T7 RNA polymerase
   2492..3301    +  CDS            KanR: aminoglycoside phosphotransferase; aph(3')-Ia; confers resistance to kanamycin in bacteria or G418 (Geneticin®) in eukaryotes
   3448..4036    +  rep_origin     ori: high-copy-number ColE1/pMB1/pBR322/pUC origin of replication
