[The description below was written by a language model from this plasmid's Addgene catalogue record and pLannotate feature annotations shown in this document.]
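Description:
pDONR221-SLC16A10_STOP is a Gateway entry clone built on the pDONR221 backbone, carrying a codon-optimized open reading frame for human SLC16A10 (also known as TAT1 or MCT10). This solute carrier is annotated as a sodium-independent transporter of aromatic amino acids. The plasmid is about 4.1 kb and is maintained in E. coli at high copy through a ColE1/pUC-type origin, with selection by a kanamycin resistance gene (aminoglycoside phosphotransferase). Although the catalogue lists the vector type as mammalian expression, the feature table shows no eukaryotic promoter or polyadenylation signal around the insert. The construct therefore serves as a shuttle for the ORF rather than as an expression plasmid in its own right.

The roughly 1.5 kb SLC16A10 coding sequence sits between attL1 and attL2 sites, the substrates for an LR Clonase reaction that transfers the ORF directionally into any attR-containing destination vector chosen by the user. rrnB T1 and T2 terminators lie upstream of attL1, where they insulate the cassette from read-through transcription in bacteria. A T7 promoter lies just beyond attL2 in reverse orientation, pointing back toward the insert. The short lacI and lacZα fragments detected are backbone remnants with no functional role.

The ORF ends in a STOP codon, so this version suits expression of the native, untagged C-terminus or fusion to N-terminal tags supplied by the destination vector. A companion clone without the STOP codon exists for C-terminal fusions. The plasmid belongs to a consortium collection of solute carrier clones for transporter research and drug discovery.
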