Addgene plasmid #161112: pDONR221-SLC16A10_STOP
Purpose: Gateway entry clone with codon-optimized ORF sequence for subcloning into custom expression vectors. Contains a STOP codon at the end of the codon-optimized ORF sequence.
Depositing lab: RESOLUTE Consortium & Giulio Superti-Furga. Depositing organization: CeMM Research Center for Molecular Medicine. Publication: The RESOLUTE consortium: unlocking SLC transporters for drug discovery. Superti-Furga G, Lackner D, Wiedmer T, Ingles-Prieto A, Barbosa B, Girardi E, Goldmann U, Gurtl B, Klavins K, Klimek C, Lindinger S, Lineiro-Retes E, Muller AC, Onstein S, Redinger G, Reil D, Sedlyarov V, Wolf G, Crawford M, Everley R, ... Steppan CM. Nat Rev Drug Discov. 2020 Jul;19(7):429-430. doi: 10.1038/d41573-020-00056-6. PubMed 32265506.
Backbone
  Vector backbone: pDONR221
  Backbone manufacturer: ThermoFisher Scientific
  Backbone size w/o insert (bp): 2550
  Vector type: Mammalian Expression
Growth in bacteria
  Bacterial resistance: Kanamycin, 50 μg/mL
  Growth temperature: 37°C
  Growth strain: NEB Stable
  Copy number: High Copy
Gene/Insert
  Gene/Insert name: SLC16A10 (alt name: TAT1, MCT10)
  Species: H. sapiens (human)
  Insert size (bp): 1548
  Entrez Gene: SLC16A10 (a.k.a. RP11-428F8.3, MCT10, PRO0813, TAT1)
  Cloning method: Gateway Cloning
  Sequencing primers: 5′ M13-fwd; 3′ M13-rev
Terms and licenses: Academic/Nonprofit Terms; Industry Terms
Depositor comments: This plasmid contains a STOP codon at the end of the codon-optimized ORF. For the version of this plasmid that does not contain a STOP codon, please see Addgene plasmid 131946 For more information on the full Resolute plasmid collection, please see www.addgene.org/depositor-collections/re-solute/. Please provide your feedback on this plasmid to the RESOLUTE consortium by filling out their RESOLUTE repository feedback form: https://forms.office.com/Pages/ResponsePage.aspx?id=0e05yklzmkS7rjFGQL4N7z4feCLQvEJAmVcOCM_u885UN1JJRko0Ukg4TVQwNTZLOUxPQVJWT1NHUCQlQCN0PWcu
How to cite: pDONR221-SLC16A10_STOP was a gift from RESOLUTE Consortium & Giulio Superti-Furga (Addgene plasmid # 161112 ; http://n2t.net/addgene:161112 ; RRID:Addgene_161112)
